Addgene plasmid #215123: AcGFP-MSH6
Purpose: Expresses AcGFP-MSH6 in mammalian cells from a retroviral vector.
Depositing lab: Michele Pagano. Depositing organization: NYU Grossman School of Medicine. Publication: CDK-independent role of D-type cyclins in regulating DNA mismatch repair. Rona G, Miwatani-Minter B, Zhang Q, Goldberg HV, Kerzhnerman MA, Howard JB, Simoneschi D, Lane E, Hobbs JW, Sassani E, Wang AA, Keegan S, Laverty DJ, Piett CG, Pongor LS, Xu ML, Andrade J, Thomas A, Sicinski P, Askenazi M, Ueberheide B, Fenyo D, Nagel ZD, Pagano M. Mol Cell. 2024 Feb 29:S1097-2765(24)00129-1. doi: 10.1016/j.molcel.2024.02.010. PubMed 38458201.
Backbone
  Vector backbone: pRetroQ-C1
  Backbone manufacturer: Takara Bio
  Vector type: Mammalian Expression, Retroviral
  Selectable markers: Puromycin
Growth in bacteria
  Bacterial resistance: Ampicillin, 100 μg/mL
  Growth temperature: 37°C
  Growth strain: NEB Stable
  Copy number: High Copy
Gene/Insert
  Gene/Insert name: MSH6
  Species: H. sapiens (human)
  Entrez Gene: MSH6 (a.k.a. GTBP, GTMBP, HNPCC5, HSAP, LYNCH5, MMRCS3, MSH-6, p160)
  Promoter: CMV
  Tag / fusion protein: AcGFP (N terminal on insert)
  Cloning method: Unknown
  Sequencing primers: 5′ AcGFP_FWR; 3′ PGK_REV
Terms and licenses: Academic/Nonprofit Terms; Industry Terms: Not Available to Industry
How to cite: AcGFP-MSH6 was a gift from Michele Pagano (Addgene plasmid # 215123 ; http://n2t.net/addgene:215123 ; RRID:Addgene_215123)
