[The description below was written by a language model from this plasmid's Addgene catalogue record and pLannotate feature annotations shown in this document.]
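Description:
AcGFP-MSH6 is a self-inactivating gammaretroviral expression plasmid built on the pRetroQ-C1 backbone, designed to deliver a fluorescently tagged human MSH6 into mammalian cells. In bacteria it is maintained through a high-copy ColE1/pUC-type origin and selected with ampicillin via the β-lactamase gene. The viral portion begins with a hybrid 5′ element in which a CMV enhancer and promoter are fused to a truncated Moloney murine sarcoma virus LTR, which drives transcription of the genomic RNA in packaging cells. This is followed by a packaging signal (Ψ) and a truncated, start-codon-less gag segment that supports encapsidation. The 3′ LTR carries a U3 deletion, so after reverse transcription and integration the provirus lacks LTR promoter activity and expression depends on the internal promoters.

The payload sits between the LTRs. An internal CMV enhancer/promoter drives an open reading frame in which AcGFP1, a constitutively green fluorescent protein from Aequorea coerulescens, is joined through a short remnant of the multiple cloning site to the N-terminus of MSH6. MSH6 pairs with MSH2 to form MutSα, the complex that recognises base mismatches and small insertion-deletion loops to initiate DNA mismatch repair. Downstream, a mouse PGK promoter drives puromycin N-acetyltransferase, allowing selection of stably transduced cells. An SV40 enhancer/early promoter and small pBR322-derived fragments are annotated in the plasmid backbone outside the viral unit.

The construct suits production of retrovirus for stable expression, letting MSH6 localisation and abundance be followed by fluorescence. It was deposited in connection with work on regulation of mismatch repair by D-type cyclins.
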