Features (pLannotate 1.2.2; 21 found; start..end, strand, type, name):
    309..512     +  promoter       CMV promoter: human cytomegalovirus (CMV) immediate early promoter
    513..688     +  LTR            5' LTR (truncated): truncated long terminal repeat from Moloney murine sarcoma virus
    810..1084    +  misc_feature   MESV Ψ (fragment): packaging signal of murine embryonic stem cell virus
   1151..1567    +  CDS            gag (truncated): truncated Moloney murine leukemia virus (MMLV) gag gene lacking the start codon
   1642..1945    +  enhancer       CMV enhancer: human cytomegalovirus immediate early enhancer
   1946..2149    +  promoter       CMV promoter: human cytomegalovirus (CMV) immediate early promoter
   2194..2910    +  CDS            AcGFP1: AcGFP1 is a basic (constitutively fluorescent) green fluorescent protein, derived from Aequorea coerulescens.
   2911..2929    +  misc_feature   MCS (fragment): multiple cloning site
   2944..7020    +  CDS            MSH6: MSH6_HUMAN - Also known as GTBP. Experimental evidence at protein level: Swiss-Prot protein existence level 1. Component of the post-replicative DNA mismatch repair system (MMR). Heterodimerizes with MSH2 to form MutS alpha, which binds to DNA mismatches thereby initiating DNA repair. When bound, MutS alpha bends the DNA helix and shields approximately 20 base pairs, and recognizes single base mismatches and dinucleotide insertion-deletion loops (IDL) in the DNA. After mismatch binding, forms a ternary complex with the MutL alpha heterodimer, which is thought to be responsible for directing th
   7062..7561    +  promoter       PGK promoter: mouse phosphoglycerate kinase 1 promoter
   7582..8181    +  CDS            PuroR: puromycin N-acetyltransferase; pac from Streptomyces alboniger; confers resistance to puromycin
   8252..8324    +  CDS            env (fragment): murine leukemia virus gPr80 envelope polyprotein precursor; env; proteolytically cleaved into gp70SU and p15TM subunits
   8366..8798    +  LTR            3' LTR (ΔU3): self-inactivating 3' long terminal repeat (LTR) from Moloney murine leukemia virus
   8867..8907    +  CDS            rop (fragment): Rop protein, which maintains plasmids at low copy number; rop
   9009..9047    +  misc_feature   bom (fragment): basis of mobility region from pBR322
   9064..9393    +  promoter       SV40 promoter: SV40 enhancer and early promoter
   9399..9500    +  misc_feature   bom (fragment): basis of mobility region from pBR322
   9686..10274   -  rep_origin     ori: high-copy-number ColE1/pMB1/pBR322/pUC origin of replication
  10445..11305   -  CDS            AmpR: β-lactamase; bla; confers resistance to ampicillin, carbenicillin, and related antibiotics
  11306..11410   -  promoter       AmpR promoter: bla
  11596..308     +  enhancer       CMV enhancer (across the origin): human cytomegalovirus immediate early enhancer
>Addgene plasmid #215123 | AcGFP-MSH6 | addgene full sequence | sequence record 426791 | Addgene NGS Result
TCCGCGTTACATAACTTACGGTAAATGGCCCGCCTGGCTGACCGCCCAACGACCCCCGCCCATTGACGTC
AATAATGACGTATGTTCCCATAGTAACGCCAATAGGGACTTTCCATTGACGTCAATGGGTGGAGTATTTA
CGGTAAACTGCCCACTTGGCAGTACATCAAGTGTATCATATGCCAAGTACGCCCCCTATTGACGTCAATG
ACGGTAAATGGCCCGCCTGGCATTATGCCCAGTACATGACCTTATGGGACTTTCCTACTTGGCAGTACAT
CTACGTATTAGTCATCGCTATTACCATGGTGATGCGGTTTTGGCAGTACATCAATGGGCGTGGATAGCGG
TTTGACTCACGGGGATTTCCAAGTCTCCACCCCATTGACGTCAATGGGAGTTTGTTTTGGCACCAAAATC
AACGGGACTTTCCAAAATGTCGTAACAACTCCGCCCCATTGACGCAAATGGGCGGTAGGCGTGTACGGTG
GGAGGTCTATATAAGCAGAGCTCAATAAAAGAGCCCACAACCCCTCACTCGGCGCGCCAGTCTTCCGATA
GACTGCGTCGCCCGGGTACCCGTATTCCCAATAAAGCCTCTTGCTGTTTGCATCCGAATCGTGGTCTCGC
TGTTCCTTGGGAGGGTCTCCTCTGAGTGATTGACTACCCACGACGGGGGTCTTTCATTTGGGGGCTCGTC
CGGGATTTGGAGACCCCTGCCCAGGGACCACCGACCCACCACCGGGAGGTAAGCTGGCCAGCAACTTATC
TGTGTCTGTCCGATTGTCTAGTGTCTATGTTTGATGTTATGCGCCTGCGTCTGTACTAGTTAGCTAACTA
GCTCTGTATCTGGCGGACCCGTGGTGGAACTGACGAGTTCTGAACACCCGGCCGCAACCCTGGGAGACGT
CCCAGGGACTTTGGGGGCCGTTTTTGTGGCCCGACCTGAGGAAGGGAGTCGATGTGGAATCCGACCCCGT
CAGGATATGTGGTTCTGGTAGGAGACGAGAACCTAAAACAGTTCCCGCCTCCGTCTGAATTTTTGCTTTC
GGTTTGGAACCGAAGCCGCGCGTCTTGTCTGCTGCAGCGCTGCAGCATCGTTCTGTGTTGTCTCTGTCTG
ACTGTGTTTCTGTATTTGTCTGAAAATTAGGGCCAGACTGTTACCACTCCCTTAAGTTTGACCTTAGGTC
ACTGGAAAGATGTCGAGCGGATCGCTCACAACCAGTCGGTAGATGTCAAGAAGAGACGTTGGGTTACCTT
CTGCTCTGCAGAATGGCCAACCTTTAACGTCGGATGGCCGCGAGACGGCACCTTTAACCGAGACCTCATC
ACCCAGGTTAAGATCAAGGTCTTTTCACCTGGCCCGCATGGACACCCAGACCAGGTCCCCTACATCGTGA
CCTGGGAAGCCTTGGCTTTTGACCCCCCTCCCTGGGTCAAGCCCTTTGTACACCCTAAGCCTCCGCCTCC
TCTTCCTCCATCCGCCCCGTCTCTCCCCCTTGAACCTCCTCGTTCGACCCCGCCTCGATCCTCCCTTTAT
CCAGCCCTCACTCCTTCTCTAGGCGCCGGAATTGAAGATCATAGTTATTAATAGTAATCAATTACGGGGT
CATTAGTTCATAGCCCATATATGGAGTTCCGCGTTACATAACTTACGGTAAATGGCCCGCCTGGCTGACC
GCCCAACGACCCCCGCCCATTGACGTCAATAATGACGTATGTTCCCATAGTAACGCCAATAGGGACTTTC
CATTGACGTCAATGGGTGGAGTATTTACGGTAAACTGCCCACTTGGCAGTACATCAAGTGTATCATATGC
CAAGTACGCCCCCTATTGACGTCAATGACGGTAAATGGCCCGCCTGGCATTATGCCCAGTACATGACCTT
ATGGGACTTTCCTACTTGGCAGTACATCTACGTATTAGTCATCGCTATTACCATGGTGATGCGGTTTTGG
CAGTACATCAATGGGCGTGGATAGCGGTTTGACTCACGGGGATTTCCAAGTCTCCACCCCATTGACGTCA
ATGGGAGTTTGTTTTGGCACCAAAATCAACGGGACTTTCCAAAATGTCGTAACAACTCCGCCCCATTGAC
GCAAATGGGCGGTAGGCGTGTACGGTGGGAGGTCTATATAAGCAGAGCTGGTTTAGTGAACCGTCAGATC
CGCTAGCGCTACCGGTCGCCACCATGGTGAGCAAGGGCGCCGAGCTGTTCACCGGCATCGTGCCCATCCT
GATCGAGCTGAATGGCGATGTGAATGGCCACAAGTTCAGCGTGAGCGGCGAGGGCGAGGGCGATGCCACC
TACGGCAAGCTGACCCTGAAGTTCATCTGCACCACCGGCAAGCTGCCTGTGCCCTGGCCCACCCTGGTGA
CCACCCTGAGCTACGGCGTGCAGTGCTTCTCACGCTACCCCGATCACATGAAGCAGCACGACTTCTTCAA
GAGCGCCATGCCTGAGGGCTACATCCAGGAGCGCACCATCTTCTTCGAGGATGACGGCAACTACAAGTCG
CGCGCCGAGGTGAAGTTCGAGGGCGATACCCTGGTGAATCGCATCGAGCTGACCGGCACCGATTTCAAGG
AGGATGGCAACATCCTGGGCAATAAGATGGAGTACAACTACAACGCCCACAATGTGTACATCATGACCGA
CAAGGCCAAGAATGGCATCAAGGTGAACTTCAAGATCCGCCACAACATCGAGGATGGCAGCGTGCAGCTG
GCCGACCACTACCAGCAGAATACCCCCATCGGCGATGGCCCTGTGCTGCTGCCCGATAACCACTACCTGT
CCACCCAGAGCGCCCTGTCCAAGGACCCCAACGAGAAGCGCGATCACATGATCTACTTCGGCTTCGTGAC
CGCCGCCGCCATCACCCACGGCATGGATGAGCTGTACAAGTCCGGACTCAGATCTCGAGGAGGCGGAGGA
AGCTCGCGACAGAGCACCCTGTACAGCTTCTTCCCCAAGTCTCCGGCGCTGAGTGATGCCAACAAGGCCT
CGGCCAGGGCCTCACGCGAAGGCGGCCGTGCCGCCGCTGCCCCCGGGGCCTCTCCTTCCCCAGGCGGGGA
TGCGGCCTGGAGCGAGGCTGGGCCTGGGCCCAGGCCCTTGGCGCGCTCCGCGTCACCGCCCAAGGCGAAG
AACCTCAACGGAGGGCTGCGGAGATCGGTAGCGCCTGCTGCCCCCACCAGTTGTGACTTCTCACCAGGAG
ATTTGGTTTGGGCCAAGATGGAGGGTTACCCCTGGTGGCCTTGTCTGGTTTACAACCACCCCTTTGATGG
AACATTCATCCGCGAGAAAGGGAAATCAGTCCGTGTTCATGTACAGTTTTTTGATGACAGCCCAACAAGG
GGCTGGGTTAGCAAAAGGCTTTTAAAGCCATATACAGGTTCAAAATCAAAGGAAGCCCAGAAGGGAGGTC
ATTTTTACAGTGCAAAGCCTGAAATACTGAGAGCAATGCAACGTGCAGATGAAGCCTTAAATAAAGACAA
GATTAAGAGGCTTGAATTGGCAGTTTGTGATGAGCCCTCAGAGCCAGAAGAGGAAGAAGAGATGGAGGTA
GGCACAACTTACGTAACAGATAAGAGTGAAGAAGATAATGAAATTGAGAGTGAAGAGGAAGTACAGCCTA
AGACACAAGGATCTAGGCGAAGTAGCCGCCAAATAAAAAAACGAAGGGTCATATCAGATTCTGAGAGTGA
CATTGGTGGCTCTGATGTGGAATTTAAGCCAGACACTAAGGAGGAAGGAAGCAGTGATGAAATAAGCAGT
GGAGTGGGGGATAGTGAGAGTGAAGGCCTGAACAGCCCTGTCAAAGTTGCTCGAAAGCGGAAGAGAATGG
TGACTGGAAATGGCTCTCTTAAAAGGAAAAGCTCTAGGAAGGAAACGCCCTCAGCCACCAAACAAGCAAC
TAGCATTTCATCAGAAACCAAGAATACTTTGAGAGCTTTCTCTGCCCCTCAAAATTCTGAATCCCAAGCC
CACGTTAGTGGAGGTGGTGATGACAGTAGTCGCCCTACTGTTTGGTATCATGAAACTTTAGAATGGCTTA
AGGAGGAAAAGAGAAGAGATGAGCACAGGAGGAGGCCTGATCACCCCGATTTTGATGCATCTACACTCTA
TGTGCCTGAGGATTTCCTCAATTCTTGTACTCCTGGGATGAGGAAGTGGTGGCAGATTAAGTCTCAGAAC
TTTGATCTTGTCATCTGTTACAAGGTGGGGAAATTTTATGAGCTGTACCACATGGATGCTCTTATTGGAG
TCAGTGAACTGGGGCTGGTATTCATGAAAGGCAACTGGGCCCATTCTGGCTTTCCTGAAATTGCATTTGG
CCGTTATTCAGATTCCCTGGTGCAGAAGGGCTATAAAGTAGCACGAGTGGAACAGACTGAGACTCCAGAA
ATGATGGAGGCACGATGTAGAAAGATGGCACATATATCCAAGTATGATAGAGTGGTGAGGAGGGAGATCT
GTAGGATCATTACCAAGGGTACACAGACTTACAGTGTGCTGGAAGGTGATCCCTCTGAGAACTACAGTAA
GTATCTTCTTAGCCTCAAAGAAAAAGAGGAAGATTCTTCTGGCCATACTCGTGCATATGGTGTGTGCTTT
GTTGATACTTCACTGGGAAAGTTTTTCATAGGTCAGTTTTCAGATGATCGCCATTGTTCGAGATTTAGGA
CTCTAGTGGCACACTATCCCCCAGTACAAGTTTTATTTGAAAAAGGAAATCTCTCAAAGGAAACTAAAAC
AATTCTAAAGAGTTCATTGTCCTGTTCTCTTCAGGAAGGTCTGATACCCGGCTCCCAGTTTTGGGATGCA
TCCAAAACTTTGAGAACTCTCCTTGAGGAAGAATATTTTAGGGAAAAGCTAAGTGATGGCATTGGGGTGA
TGTTACCCCAGGTGCTTAAAGGTATGACTTCAGAGTCTGATTCCATTGGGTTGACACCAGGAGAGAAAAG
TGAATTGGCCCTCTCTGCTCTAGGTGGTTGTGTCTTCTACCTCAAAAAATGCCTTATTGATCAGGAGCTT
TTATCAATGGCTAATTTTGAAGAATATATTCCCTTGGATTCTGACACAGTCAGCACTACAAGATCTGGTG
CTATCTTCACCAAAGCCTATCAACGAATGGTGCTAGATGCAGTGACATTAAACAACTTGGAGATTTTTCT
GAATGGAACAAATGGTTCTACTGAAGGAACCCTACTAGAGAGGGTTGATACTTGCCATACTCCTTTTGGT
AAGCGGCTCCTAAAGCAATGGCTTTGTGCCCCACTCTGTAACCATTATGCTATTAATGATCGTCTAGATG
CCATAGAAGACCTCATGGTTGTGCCTGACAAAATCTCCGAAGTTGTAGAGCTTCTAAAGAAGCTTCCAGA
TCTTGAGAGGCTACTCAGTAAAATTCATAATGTTGGGTCTCCCCTGAAGAGTCAGAACCACCCAGACAGC
AGGGCTATAATGTATGAAGAAACTACATACAGCAAGAAGAAGATTATTGATTTTCTTTCTGCTCTGGAAG
GATTCAAAGTAATGTGTAAAATTATAGGGATCATGGAAGAAGTTGCTGATGGTTTTAAGTCTAAAATCCT
TAAGCAGGTCATCTCTCTGCAGACAAAAAATCCTGAAGGTCGTTTTCCTGATTTGACTGTAGAATTGAAC
CGATGGGATACAGCCTTTGACCATGAAAAGGCTCGAAAGACTGGACTTATTACTCCCAAAGCAGGCTTTG
ACTCTGATTATGACCAAGCTCTTGCTGACATAAGAGAAAATGAACAGAGCCTCCTGGAATACCTAGAGAA
ACAGCGCAACAGAATTGGCTGTAGGACCATAGTCTATTGGGGGATTGGTAGGAACCGTTACCAGCTGGAA
ATTCCTGAGAATTTCACCACTCGCAATTTGCCAGAAGAATACGAGTTGAAATCTACCAAGAAGGGCTGTA
AACGATACTGGACCAAAACTATTGAAAAGAAGTTGGCTAATCTCATAAATGCTGAAGAACGGAGGGATGT
ATCATTGAAGGACTGCATGCGGCGACTGTTCTATAACTTTGATAAAAATTACAAGGACTGGCAGTCTGCT
GTAGAGTGTATCGCAGTGTTGGATGTTTTACTGTGCCTGGCTAACTATAGTCGAGGGGGTGATGGTCCTA
TGTGTCGCCCAGTAATTCTGTTGCCGGAAGATACCCCCCCCTTCTTAGAGCTTAAAGGATCACGCCATCC
TTGCATTACGAAGACTTTTTTTGGAGATGATTTTATTCCTAATGACATTCTAATAGGCTGTGAGGAAGAG
GAGCAGGAAAATGGCAAAGCCTATTGTGTGCTTGTTACTGGACCAAATATGGGGGGCAAGTCTACGCTTA
TGAGACAGGCTGGCTTATTAGCTGTAATGGCCCAGATGGGTTGTTACGTCCCTGCTGAAGTGTGCAGGCT
CACACCAATTGATAGAGTGTTTACTAGACTTGGTGCCTCAGACAGAATAATGTCAGGTGAAAGTACATTT
TTTGTTGAATTAAGTGAAACTGCCAGCATACTCATGCATGCAACAGCACATTCTCTGGTGCTTGTGGATG
AATTAGGAAGAGGTACTGCAACATTTGATGGGACGGCAATAGCAAATGCAGTTGTTAAAGAACTTGCTGA
GACTATAAAATGTCGTACATTATTTTCAACTCACTACCATTCATTAGTAGAAGATTATTCTCAAAATGTT
GCTGTGCGCCTAGGACATATGGCATGCATGGTAGAAAATGAATGTGAAGACCCCAGCCAGGAGACTATTA
CGTTCCTCTATAAATTCATTAAGGGAGCTTGTCCTAAAAGCTATGGCTTTAATGCAGCAAGGCTTGCTAA
TCTCCCAGAGGAAGTTATTCAAAAGGGACATAGAAAAGCAAGAGAATTTGAGAAGATGAATCAGTCACTA
CGATTATTTCGGGAAGTTTGCCTGGCTAGTGAAAGGTCAACTGTAGATGCTGAAGCTGTCCATAAATTGC
TGACTTTGATTAAGGAATTATAGGGATCCACCGGATCTAGATAACTGATCATAATTCTACCGGGTAGGGG
AGGCGCTTTTCCCAAGGCAGTCTGGAGCATGCGCTTTAGCAGCCCCGCTGGGCACTTGGCGCTACACAAG
TGGCCTCTGGCCTCGCACACATTCCACATCCACCGGTAGGCGCCAACCGGCTCCGTTCTTTGGTGGCCCC
TTCGCGCCACCTTCTACTCCTCCCCTAGTCAGGAAGTTCCCCCCCGCCCCGCAGCTCGCGTCGTGCAGGA
CGTGACAAATGGAAGTAGCACGTCTCACTAGTCTCGTGCAGATGGACAGCACCGCTGAGCAATGGAAGCG
GGTAGGCCTTTGGGGCAGCGGCCAATAGCAGCTTTGCTCCTTCGCTTTCTGGGCTCAGAGGCTGGGAAGG
GGTGGGTCCGGGGGCGGGCTCAGGGGCGGGCTCAGGGGCGGGGCGGGCGCCCGAAGGTCCTCCGGAGGCC
CGGCATTCTGCACGCTTCAAAAGCGCACGTCTGCCGCGCTGTTCTCCTCTTCCTCATCTCCGGGCCTTTC
GACCTGCAGCCCAAGCTTACCATGACCGAGTACAAGCCCACGGTGCGCCTCGCCACCCGCGACGACGTCC
CCAGGGCCGTACGCACCCTCGCCGCCGCGTTCGCCGACTACCCCGCCACGCGCCACACCGTCGATCCGGA
CCGCCACATCGAGCGGGTCACCGAGCTGCAAGAACTCTTCCTCACGCGCGTCGGGCTCGACATCGGCAAG
GTGTGGGTCGCGGACGACGGCGCCGCGGTGGCGGTCTGGACCACGCCGGAGAGCGTCGAAGCGGGGGCGG
TGTTCGCCGAGATCGGCCCGCGCATGGCCGAGTTGAGCGGTTCCCGGCTGGCCGCGCAGCAACAGATGGA
AGGCCTCCTGGCGCCGCACCGGCCCAAGGAGCCCGCGTGGTTCCTGGCCACCGTCGGCGTCTCGCCCGAC
CACCAGGGCAAGGGTCTGGGCAGCGCCGTCGTGCTCCCCGGAGTGGAGGCGGCCGAGCGCGCCGGGGTGC
CCGCCTTCCTGGAGACCTCCGCGCCCCGCAACCTCCCCTTCTACGAGCGGCTCGGCTTCACCGTCACCGC
CGACGTCGAGGTGCCCGAAGGACCGCGCACCTGGTGCATGACCCGCAAGCCCGGTGCCTGACGCCCGCCC
CACGACCCGCAGCGCCCGACCGAAAGGAGCGCACGACCCCATGCATCGGCGTCTCGATCGAGATATCAGT
GGTCCAGGCTCTAGTTTTGACTCAACAATATCACCAGCTGAAGCCTATAGAGTACGAGCCATAGATAAAA
TAAAAGATTTTATTTAGTCTCCAGAAAAAGGGGGGAATGAAAGACCCCACCTGTAGGTTTGGCAAGCTAC
TAGCTTAAGTAACGCCATTTTGCAAGGCATGGAAAAATACATAACTGAGAATAGAGAAGTTCAGATCAAG
GTCAGGAACAGATGGAACAGGGTCGATCGACCCTAGAGAACCATCAGATGTTTCCAGGGTGCCCCAAGGA
CCTGAAATGACCCTGTGCCTTATTTGAACTAACCAATCAGTTCGCTTCTCGCTTCTGTTCGCGCGCTTCT
GCTCCCCGAGCTCAATAAAAGAGCCCACAACCCCTCACTCGGGGCGCCAGTCCTCCGATTGACTGAGTCG
CCCGGGTACCCGTGTATCCAATAAACCCTCTTGCAGTTGCATCCGACTTGTGGTCTCGCTGTTCCTTGGG
AGGGTCTCCTCTGAGTGATTGACTACCCGTCAGCGGGGGTCTTTCATTTGGGGGCTCGTCCGGGATCGGG
AGACCCCTGCCCAGGGACCACCGACCCACCACCGGGAGGTAAGCTGGCTGCCTCGCGCGTTTCGGTGATG
ACGGTGAAAACCTCTGACACATGCAGCTCCCGGAGACGGTCACAGCTTGTCTGTAAGCGGATGCCGGGAG
CAGACAAGCCCGTCAGGGCGCGTCAGCGGGTGTTGGCGGGTGTCGGGGCGCAGCCATGACCCAGTCACGT
AGCGATAGCGGAGTGTAGATCCGGCTGTGGAATGTGTGTCAGTTAGGGTGTGGAAAGTCCCCAGGCTCCC
CAGCAGGCAGAAGTATGCAAAGCATGCATCTCAATTAGTCAGCAACCAGGTGTGGAAAGTCCCCAGGCTC
CCCAGCAGGCAGAAGTATGCAAAGCATGCATCTCAATTAGTCAGCAACCATAGTCCCGCCCCTAACTCCG
CCCATCCCGCCCCTAACTCCGCCCAGTTCCGCCCATTCTCCGCCCCATGGCTGACTAATTTTTTTTATTT
ATGCAGAGGCCGAGGCCGCCTCGGCCTCTGAGCTATTCCAGAAGTAGTGAGGAGGCTTTTTTGGAGGCCT
AGGCTTTTGCAAAAAGCTTACTGGCTTAACTATGCGGCATCAGAGCAGATTGTACTGAGAGTGCACCATA
TGCGGTGTGAAATACCGCACAGATGCGTAAGGAGAAAATACCGCATCAGGCGCTCTTCCGCTTCCTCGCT
CACTGACTCGCTGCGCTCGGTCGTTCGGCTGCGGCGAGCGGTATCAGCTCACTCAAAGGCGGTAATACGG
TTATCCACAGAATCAGGGGATAACGCAGGAAAGAACATGTGAGCAAAAGGCCAGCAAAAGGCCAGGAACC
GTAAAAAGGCCGCGTTGCTGGCGTTTTTCCATAGGCTCCGCCCCCCTGACGAGCATCACAAAAATCGACG
CTCAAGTCAGAGGTGGCGAAACCCGACAGGACTATAAAGATACCAGGCGTTTCCCCCTGGAAGCTCCCTC
GTGCGCTCTCCTGTTCCGACCCTGCCGCTTACCGGATACCTGTCCGCCTTTCTCCCTTCGGGAAGCGTGG
CGCTTTCTCATAGCTCACGCTGTAGGTATCTCAGTTCGGTGTAGGTCGTTCGCTCCAAGCTGGGCTGTGT
GCACGAACCCCCCGTTCAGCCCGACCGCTGCGCCTTATCCGGTAACTATCGTCTTGAGTCCAACCCGGTA
AGACACGACTTATCGCCACTGGCAGCAGCCACTGGTAACAGGATTAGCAGAGCGAGGTATGTAGGCGGTG
CTACAGAGTTCTTGAAGTGGTGGCCTAACTACGGCTACACTAGAAGGACAGTATTTGGTATCTGCGCTCT
GCTGAAGCCAGTTACCTTCGGAAAAAGAGTTGGTAGCTCTTGATCCGGCAAACAAACCACCGCTGGTAGC
GGTGGTTTTTTTGTTTGCAAGCAGCAGATTACGCGCAGAAAAAAAGGATCTCAAGAAGATCCTTTGATCT
TTTCTACGGGGTCTGACGCTCAGTGGAACGAAAACTCACGTTAAGGGATTTTGGTCATGAGATTATCAAA
AAGGATCTTCACCTAGATCCTTTTAAATTAAAAATGAAGTTTTAAATCAATCTAAAGTATATATGAGTAA
ACTTGGTCTGACAGTTACCAATGCTTAATCAGTGAGGCACCTATCTCAGCGATCTGTCTATTTCGTTCAT
CCATAGTTGCCTGACTCCCCGTCGTGTAGATAACTACGATACGGGAGGGCTTACCATCTGGCCCCAGTGC
TGCAATGATACCGCGAGACCCACGCTCACCGGCTCCAGATTTATCAGCAATAAACCAGCCAGCCGGAAGG
GCCGAGCGCAGAAGTGGTCCTGCAACTTTATCCGCCTCCATCCAGTCTATTAATTGTTGCCGGGAAGCTA
GAGTAAGTAGTTCGCCAGTTAATAGTTTGCGCAACGTTGTTGCCATTGCTGCAGGCATCGTGGTGTCACG
CTCGTCGTTTGGTATGGCTTCATTCAGCTCCGGTTCCCAACGATCAAGGCGAGTTACATGATCCCCCATG
TTGTGCAAAAAAGCGGTTAGCTCCTTCGGTCCTCCGATCGTTGTCAGAAGTAAGTTGGCCGCAGTGTTAT
CACTCATGGTTATGGCAGCACTGCATAATTCTCTTACTGTCATGCCATCCGTAAGATGCTTTTCTGTGAC
TGGTGAGTACTCAACCAAGTCATTCTGAGAATAGTGTATGCGGCGACCGAGTTGCTCTTGCCCGGCGTCA
ACACGGGATAATACCGCGCCACATAGCAGAACTTTAAAAGTGCTCATCATTGGAAAACGTTCTTCGGGGC
GAAAACTCTCAAGGATCTTACCGCTGTTGAGATCCAGTTCGATGTAACCCACTCGTGCACCCAACTGATC
TTCAGCATCTTTTACTTTCACCAGCGTTTCTGGGTGAGCAAAAACAGGAAGGCAAAATGCCGCAAAAAAG
GGAATAAGGGCGACACGGAAATGTTGAATACTCATACTCTTCCTTTTTCAATATTATTGAAGCATTTATC
AGGGTTATTGTCTCATGAGCGGATACATATTTGAATGTATTTAGAAAAATAAACAAATAGGGGTTCCGCG
CACATTTCCCCGAAAAGTGCCACCTGACGTCTAAGAAACCATTATTATCATGACATTAACCTATAAAAAT
AGGCGTATCACGAGGCCCTTTCGTCTTCAAGAATTAGCTTGGCCATTGCATACGTTGTATCCATATCATA
ATATGTACATTTATATTGGCTCATGTCCAACATTACCGCCATGTTGACATTGATTATTGACTAGTTATTA
ATAGTAATCAATTACGGGGTCATTAGTTCATAGCCCATATATGGAGT
